Addgene plasmid #142464: TFORF0147
Purpose: Lentiviral vector for overexpressing transcription factor ORFs with unique 24-bp barcodes. Barcodes facilitate identification of transcription factors in pooled screens.
Depositing lab: Feng Zhang. Depositing organization: Broad Institute. Publication: A transcription factor atlas of directed differentiation. Joung J, Ma S, Tay T, Geiger-Schuller KR, Kirchgatterer PC, Verdine VK, Guo B, Arias-Garcia MA, Allen WE, Singh A, Kuksenko O, Abudayyeh OO, Gootenberg JS, Fu Z, Macrae RK, Buenrostro JD, Regev A, Zhang F. Cell. 2023 Jan 5;186(1):209-229.e26. doi: 10.1016/j.cell.2022.11.026. PubMed 36608654.
Backbone
  Vector backbone: pLX_TRC317
  Backbone manufacturer: Broad Institute Genetic Perturbation Platform
  Backbone size w/o insert (bp): 8264
  Vector type: Mammalian Expression, Lentiviral
  Selectable markers: Puromycin
Growth in bacteria
  Bacterial resistance: Ampicillin, 100 μg/mL
  Growth temperature: 37°C
  Growth strain: NEB Stable
  Copy number: High Copy
Gene/Insert
  Gene/Insert name: SNW1
  Species: H. sapiens (human)
  Insert size (bp): 1817
  Entrez Gene: SNW1 (a.k.a. Bx42, FUN20, NCOA-62, PRPF45, Prp45, SKIIP, SKIP, SKIP1)
  Promoter: EF1a
  Cloning method: Unknown
  Sequencing primers: 5′ GGGTGGAGACTGAAGTTAGGCCAG; 3′ CACATAGCGTAAAAGGAGCAACATAG
Terms and licenses: Academic/Nonprofit Terms; Industry Terms: Not Available to Industry
Depositor comments: NM_001318844,ENST00000555761 . The transcription factor ORF portion of this plasmid was synthesized by Genewiz. Please test multiple small colonies in case of plasmid recombination. To make this collection available in a timely manner, a portion of this collection was not fully sequenced by Addgene. If an Addgene verified full plasmid sequence is not available, please contact us prior to placing an order to request the full sequence.
How to cite: TFORF0147 was a gift from Feng Zhang (Addgene plasmid # 142464 ; http://n2t.net/addgene:142464 ; RRID:Addgene_142464)
