[The description below was written by a language model from this plasmid's Addgene catalogue record and pLannotate feature annotations shown in this document.]
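Description:
TFORF0147 is a third-generation, self-inactivating lentiviral expression plasmid built on the pLX_TRC317 backbone and carrying the human SNW1 open reading frame (also known as SKIP/SKIIP or NCOA-62). It belongs to a barcoded transcription factor ORF collection in which each construct carries a unique 24-bp barcode, so that the factor delivered to a given cell can be identified in pooled overexpression screens, such as those for directed differentiation. In E. coli the plasmid is maintained through a high-copy ColE1/pUC-type origin and selected with ampicillin via β-lactamase. An f1 origin and remnants of lac and T7/T3 cloning-vector sequence are also present. The depositor notes a risk of plasmid recombination, as is common for LTR-containing vectors.

The viral genome is transcribed from an RSV promoter fused to a truncated HIV-1 5' LTR, followed by the Ψ packaging signal, a partial gag, and the RRE for Rev-dependent export. Next comes an SV40 early promoter driving puromycin N-acetyltransferase for selection of transduced mammalian cells, then a cPPT/CTS element that aids nuclear import. The EF-1α promoter then drives constitutive expression of SNW1. The annotation splits SNW1 into two fragments matching the human protein, which may reflect the specific isoform listed by the depositor rather than the canonical reference. Downstream are a short U6-derived fragment, a WPRE to enhance transcript stability and expression, and the ΔU3 3' LTR, with an SV40 polyadenylation signal lying beyond the LTR. The barcode is not annotated in the feature table, so its exact position is not stated. The sequenced record totals 10,081 nt, consistent with the listed backbone and insert sizes.
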