Features (pLannotate 1.2.2; 32 found; start..end, strand, type, name):
      1..1179    +  promoter       EF-1α promoter: strong constitutive promoter for human elongation factor EF-1α
   1196..2608    +  CDS            SNW1 (fragment): SNW1_HUMAN - Also known as SKIIP, SKIP From Homo sapiens (Human).
   2686..2883    +  CDS            SNW1 (fragment): SNW1_HUMAN - Also known as SKIIP, SKIP From Homo sapiens (Human).
   2924..2977    +  promoter       U6 promoter (fragment): RNA polymerase III promoter for human U6 snRNA
   3019..3607    +  misc_feature   WPRE: woodchuck hepatitis virus posttranscriptional regulatory element
   3658..3677    +  misc_feature   cPPT/CTS (fragment): central polypurine tract and central termination sequence of HIV-1
   3679..3912    +  LTR            3' LTR (ΔU3): self-inactivating 3' long terminal repeat (LTR) from HIV-1
   3990..4111    +  polyA_signal   SV40 poly(A) signal: SV40 polyadenylation signal
   4151..4286    +  rep_origin     SV40 ori: SV40 origin of replication
   4307..4325    -  promoter       T7 promoter: promoter for bacteriophage T7 RNA polymerase
   4333..4488    +  CDS            lacZα (fragment): LacZα fragment of β-galactosidase; lacZ fragment
   4493..4921    +  rep_origin     f1 ori (sequence partly withheld): f1 bacteriophage origin of replication; arrow indicates direction of (+) strand synthesis
   4974..5078    +  promoter       AmpR promoter: bla
   5079..5939    +  CDS            AmpR: β-lactamase; bla; confers resistance to ampicillin, carbenicillin, and related antibiotics
   6110..6698    +  rep_origin     ori: high-copy-number ColE1/pMB1/pBR322/pUC origin of replication
   6881..6973    +  CDS            lacI (fragment): lac repressor; lacI; The lac repressor binds to the lac operator to inhibit transcription in E. coli. This inhibition can be relieved by adding lactose or isopropyl-β-D-thiogalactopyranoside (IPTG).
   6986..7007    +  protein_bind   CAP binding site: CAP binding activates transcription in the presence of cAMP. E. coli catabolite activator protein
   7022..7052    +  promoter       lac promoter: promoter for the E. coli lac operon
   7060..7076    +  protein_bind   lac operator: The lac repressor binds to the lac operator to inhibit transcription in E. coli. This inhibition can be relieved by adding lactose or isopropyl-β-D-thiogalactopyranoside (IPTG). lac repressor encoded by lacI
   7121..7139    +  promoter       T3 promoter: promoter for bacteriophage T3 RNA polymerase
   7167..7393    +  promoter       RSV promoter: Rous sarcoma virus enhancer/promoter
   7394..7574    +  LTR            5' LTR (truncated): truncated 5' long terminal repeat (LTR) from HIV-1
   7621..7746    +  misc_feature   HIV-1 Ψ: packaging signal of human immunodeficiency virus type 1
   7730..8093    +  CDS            HIV-1 gag (fragment): gag protein from human immunodeficiency virus 1; gag
   8239..8472    +  misc_feature   RRE: The Rev response element (RRE) of HIV-1 allows for Rev-dependent mRNA export from the nucleus to the cytoplasm.
   8849..8875    +  CDS            Rev (fragment): human immunodeficiency virus 1 (HIV-1) Rev protein; rev; enhances nuclear export of unspliced and incompletely spliced viral mRNAs
   8882..8905    +  promoter       SV40 promoter (fragment): SV40 early promoter
   8906..8977    +  promoter       SV40 promoter (fragment): SV40 enhancer and early promoter
   9001..9136    +  rep_origin     SV40 ori: SV40 origin of replication
   9182..9778    +  CDS            PuroR (fragment): puromycin N-acetyltransferase; pac from Streptomyces; confers resistance to puromycin
   9827..9944    +  misc_feature   cPPT/CTS: central polypurine tract and central termination sequence of HIV-1
  10009..10075   +  CDS            small t antigen (fragment): SV40 (simian virus 40) small t antigen
>Addgene plasmid #142464 | TFORF0147 | addgene full sequence | sequence record 353771 | Addgene NGS Result
GGCTCCGGTGCCCGTCAGTGGGCAGAGCGCACATCGCCCACAGTCCCCGAGAAGTTGGGGGGAGGGGTCG
GCAATTGAACCGGTGCCTAGAGAAGGTGGCGCGGGGTAAACTGGGAAAGTGATGTCGTGTACTGGCTCCG
CCTTTTTCCCGAGGGTGGGGGAGAACCGTATATAAGTGCAGTAGTCGCCGTGAACGTTCTTTTTCGCAAC
GGGTTTGCCGCCAGAACACAGGTAAGTGCCGTGTGTGGTTCCCGCGGGCCTGGCCTCTTTACGGGTTATG
GCCCTTGCGTGCCTTGAATTACTTCCACCTGGCTGCAGTACGTGATTCTTGATCCCGAGCTTCGGGTTGG
AAGTGGGTGGGAGAGTTCGAGGCCTTGCGCTTAAGGAGCCCCTTCGCCTCGTGCTTGAGTTGAGGCCTGG
CCTGGGCGCTGGGGCCGCCGCGTGCGAATCTGGTGGCACCTTCGCGCCTGTCTCGCTGCTTTCGATAAGT
CTCTAGCCATTTAAAATTTTTGATGACCTGCTGCGACGCTTTTTTTCTGGCAAGATAGTCTTGTAAATGC
GGGCCAAGATCTGCACACTGGTATTTCGGTTTTTGGGGCCGCGGGCGGCGACGGGGCCCGTGCGTCCCAG
CGCACATGTTCGGCGAGGCGGGGCCTGCGAGCGCGGCCACCGAGAATCGGACGGGGGTAGTCTCAAGCTG
GCCGGCCTGCTCTGGTGCCTGGCCTCGCGCCGCCGTGTATCGCCCCGCCCTGGGCGGCAAGGCTGGCCCG
GTCGGCACCAGTTGCGTGAGCGGAAAGATGGCCGCTTCCCGGCCCTGCTGCAGGGAGCTCAAAATGGAGG
ACGCGGCGCTCGGGAGAGCGGGCGGGTGAGTCACCCACACAAAGGAAAAGGGCCTTTCCGTCCTCAGCCG
TCGCTTCATGTGACTCCACGGAGTACCGGGCGCCGTCCAGGCACCTCGATTAGTTCTCGAGCTTTTGGAG
TACGTCGTCTTTAGGTTGGGGGGAGGGGTTTTATGCGATGGAGTTTCCCCACACTGAGTGGGTGGAGACT
GAAGTTAGGCCAGCTTGGCACTTGATGTAATTCTCCTTGGAATTTGCCCTTTTTGAGTTTGGATCTTGGT
TCATTCTCAAGCCTCAGACAGTGGTTCAAAGTTTTTTTCTTCCATTTCAGGTGTCGTGAGGCTAGCACCG
CCACCATGGCGCTCACCAGCTTTTTACCTGCACCTACTCAGCTATCTCAGGACCAGCTTGAGGCTGAAGA
AAAGGCAAGATCCCAGAGATCACGGCAGACCTCACTGGTCTCCTCCCGAAGAGAACCTCCCCCGTACGGA
TACCGGAAAGGCTGGATACCTCGGTTATTAGAGGATTTTGGAGATGGAGGTGCTTTTCCAGAGATCCATG
TGGCCCAGTATCCACTGGATATGGGACGAAAGAAAAAAATGTCGAATGCGCTGGCCATTCAGGTGGATTC
TGAAGGAAAAATTAAATATGATGCAATTGCTCGACAAGGACAGTCAAAAGACAAGGTCATTTATAGCAAA
TACACTGACCTGGTTCCAAAGGAGGTTATGAATGCAGATGATCCAGACCTGCAAAGGCCCGATGAAGAAG
CTATTAAAGAGATAACAGAAAAGACAAGAGTAGCCTTAGAAAAATCTGTATCACAGAAGGTCGCCGCAGC
CATGCCAGTTCGAGCAGCTGACAAATTGGCTCCTGCTCAGTATATCCGATACACACCATCTCAGCAAGGA
GTGGCATTCAACTCTGGAGCTAAACAGAGGGTTATTCGGATGGTAGAAATGCAGAAAGATCCAATGGAGC
CTCCAAGGTTCAAGATTAATAAGAAAATTCCCCGGGGACCACCTTCTCCTCCTGCGCCTGTCATGCATTC
TCCTAGCCGAAAGATGACTGTAAAGGAACAACAAGAGTGGAAGATTCCTCCTTGTATTTCTAACTGGAAA
AATGCAAAGGGTTATACAATTCCATTAGACAAACGTCTGGCTGCTGATGGAAGAGGACTACAGACAGTAC
ACATAAATGAAAATTTCGCCAAATTGGCAGAAGCCCTCTACATTGCTGATCGGAAGGCTCGTGAAGCTGT
GGAAATGCGTGCCCAAGTAGAGAGAAAAATGGCTCAGAAAGAAAAGGAAAAACATGAAGAGAAACTTAGA
GAAATGGCCCAGAAAGCCAGGGAGAGAAGAGCTGGGATCAAAACTCATGTGGAAAAAGAGGATGGGGAGG
CACGTGAGAGGGATGAAATCCGGCATGACAGGCGAAAAGAGAGACAGCATGACCGGAATCTTTCCAGGGC
AGCTCCTGATAAGAGGTCGAAACTTCAGAGAAATGAAAATCGGGATATCAGTGAAGTTATTGCTCTCGGT
GTTCCTAATCCTCGGACTTCCAATGAAGTTCAGTATGACCAAAGGCTCTTCAACCAATCCAAGGGTATGG
ACAGTGGATTTGCAGGTGGAGAAGATGAAATTTATAATGTTTATGATCAAGCCTGGAGAGGTGGTAAAGA
TATGGCCCAGAGTATTTATAGGCCCAGTAAAAATCTGGACAAGGACATGTATGGTGATGACCTAGAAGCC
AGAATAAAGACCAACAGGTGCCAAGCCATACAACTCAATTTCAGTGTTTACACTGGTGAAAGCAAAGTAG
TTCATAGTTTTTTCTCCTTTTCCTTAGATTTGTTCCCGACAAGGAGTTTTCTGGTTCAGACCGTAGACAG
AGAGGCCGAGAAGGACCAGTGCAGTTTGAGGAAGATCCTTTTGGTTTGGACAAGTTTTTGGAAGAAGCCA
AACAGCATGGTGGCTCTAAAAGACCCTCAGATAGCAGCCGCCCCAAGGAACACGAGCATGAAGGCAAGAA
GAGGAGGAAGGAATAGGCACAGGTCTCTCCAAAGTGAATAGTAATGAACTAGTCCGTAACTTGAAAGTAT
TTCGATTTCTTGGCTTTATATATCTTGTGGAAAGGACGACGTCCGTCGTTTCACCTGTACTACACGCGTT
AAGTCGACAATCAACCTCTGGATTACAAAATTTGTGAAAGATTGACTGGTATTCTTAACTATGTTGCTCC
TTTTACGCTATGTGGATACGCTGCTTTAATGCCTTTGTATCATGCTATTGCTTCCCGTATGGCTTTCATT
TTCTCCTCCTTGTATAAATCCTGGTTGCTGTCTCTTTATGAGGAGTTGTGGCCCGTTGTCAGGCAACGTG
GCGTGGTGTGCACTGTGTTTGCTGACGCAACCCCCACTGGTTGGGGCATTGCCACCACCTGTCAGCTCCT
TTCCGGGACTTTCGCTTTCCCCCTCCCTATTGCCACGGCGGAACTCATCGCCGCCTGCCTTGCCCGCTGC
TGGACAGGGGCTCGGCTGTTGGGCACTGACAATTCCGTGGTGTTGTCGGGGAAATCATCGTCCTTTCCTT
GGCTGCTCGCCTGTGTTGCCACCTGGATTCTGCGCGGGACGTCCTTCTGCTACGTCCCTTCGGCCCTCAA
TCCAGCGGACCTTCCTTCCCGCGGCCTGCTGCCGGCTCTGCGGCCTCTTCCGCGTCTTCGCCTTCGCCCT
CAGACGAGTCGGATCTCCCTTTGGGCCGCCTCCCCGCGTCGACTTTAAGACCAATGACTTACAAGGCAGC
TGTAGATCTTAGCCACTTTTTAAAAGAAAAGGGGGGACTGGAAGGGCTAATTCACTCCCAACGAAGACAA
GATCTGCTTTTTGCTTGTACTGGGTCTCTCTGGTTAGACCAGATCTGAGCCTGGGAGCTCTCTGGCTAAC
TAGGGAACCCACTGCTTAAGCCTCAATAAAGCTTGCCTTGAGTGCTTCAAGTAGTGTGTGCCCGTCTGTT
GTGTGACTCTGGTAACTAGAGATCCCTCAGACCCTTTTAGTCAGTGTGGAAAATCTCTAGCAGTACGTAT
AGTAGTTCATGTCATCTTATTATTCAGTATTTATAACTTGCAAAGAAATGAATATCAGAGAGTGAGAGGA
ACTTGTTTATTGCAGCTTATAATGGTTACAAATAAAGCAATAGCATCACAAATTTCACAAATAAAGCATT
TTTTTCACTGCATTCTAGTTGTGGTTTGTCCAAACTCATCAATGTATCTTATCATGTCTGGCTCTAGCTA
TCCCGCCCCTAACTCCGCCCATCCCGCCCCTAACTCCGCCCAGTTCCGCCCATTCTCCGCCCCATGGCTG
ACTAATTTTTTTTATTTATGCAGAGGCCGAGGCCGCCTCGGCCTCTGAGCTATTCCAGAAGTAGTGAGGA
GGCTTTTTTGGAGGCCTAGGGACGTACCCAATTCGCCCTATAGTGAGTCGTATTACGCGCGCTCACTGGC
CGTCGTTTTACAACGTCGTGACTGGGAAAACCCTGGCGTTACCCAACTTAATCGCCTTGCAGCACATCCC
CCTTTCGCCAGCTGGCGTAATAGCGAAGAGGCCCGCACCGATCGCCCTTCCCAACAGTTGCGCAGCCTGA
ATGGCGAATGGG
[124 nt withheld, positions 4493-4616]
C
[91 nt withheld, positions 4618-4708]
A
[49 nt withheld, positions 4710-4758]
CCTTTGACGTTGGAGTCCACGTTCTTT
[37 nt withheld, positions 4786-4822]
ACCCTATCTCGGTCTATTCTTTTGATTTATAAGGGATTTTGCCGATTTCGGCCTATTGGTTAAAAAATGA
GCTGATTTAACAAAAATTTAACGCGAATTTTAACAAAATATTAACGCTTACAATTTAGGTGGCACTTTTC
GGGGAAATGTGCGCGGAACCCCTATTTGTTTATTTTTCTAAATACATTCAAATATGTATCCGCTCATGAG
ACAATAACCCTGATAAATGCTTCAATAATATTGAAAAAGGAAGAGTATGAGTATTCAACATTTCCGTGTC
GCCCTTATTCCCTTTTTTGCGGCATTTTGCCTTCCTGTTTTTGCTCACCCAGAAACGCTGGTGAAAGTAA
AAGATGCTGAAGATCAGTTGGGTGCACGAGTGGGTTACATCGAACTGGATCTCAACAGCGGTAAGATCCT
TGAGAGTTTTCGCCCCGAAGAACGTTTTCCAATGATGAGCACTTTTAAAGTTCTGCTATGTGGCGCGGTA
TTATCCCGTATTGACGCCGGGCAAGAGCAACTCGGTCGCCGCATACACTATTCTCAGAATGACTTGGTTG
AGTACTCACCAGTCACAGAAAAGCATCTTACGGATGGCATGACAGTAAGAGAATTATGCAGTGCTGCCAT
AACCATGAGTGATAACACTGCGGCCAACTTACTTCTGACAACGATCGGAGGACCGAAGGAGCTAACCGCT
TTTTTGCACAACATGGGGGATCATGTAACTCGCCTTGATCGTTGGGAACCGGAGCTGAATGAAGCCATAC
CAAACGACGAGCGTGACACCACGATGCCTGTAGCAATGGCAACAACGTTGCGCAAACTATTAACTGGCGA
ACTACTTACTCTAGCTTCCCGGCAACAATTAATAGACTGGATGGAGGCGGATAAAGTTGCAGGACCACTT
CTGCGCTCGGCCCTTCCGGCTGGCTGGTTTATTGCTGATAAATCTGGAGCCGGTGAGCGTGGGTCTCGCG
GTATCATTGCAGCACTGGGGCCAGATGGTAAGCCCTCCCGTATCGTAGTTATCTACACGACGGGGAGTCA
GGCAACTATGGATGAACGAAATAGACAGATCGCTGAGATAGGTGCCTCACTGATTAAGCATTGGTAACTG
TCAGACCAAGTTTACTCATATATACTTTAGATTGATTTAAAACTTCATTTTTAATTTAAAAGGATCTAGG
TGAAGATCCTTTTTGATAATCTCATGACCAAAATCCCTTAACGTGAGTTTTCGTTCCACTGAGCGTCAGA
CCCCGTAGAAAAGATCAAAGGATCTTCTTGAGATCCTTTTTTTCTGCGCGTAATCTGCTGCTTGCAAACA
AAAAAACCACCGCTACCAGCGGTGGTTTGTTTGCCGGATCAAGAGCTACCAACTCTTTTTCCGAAGGTAA
CTGGCTTCAGCAGAGCGCAGATACCAAATACTGTTCTTCTAGTGTAGCCGTAGTTAGGCCACCACTTCAA
GAACTCTGTAGCACCGCCTACATACCTCGCTCTGCTAATCCTGTTACCAGTGGCTGCTGCCAGTGGCGAT
AAGTCGTGTCTTACCGGGTTGGACTCAAGACGATAGTTACCGGATAAGGCGCAGCGGTCGGGCTGAACGG
GGGGTTCGTGCACACAGCCCAGCTTGGAGCGAACGACCTACACCGAACTGAGATACCTACAGCGTGAGCT
ATGAGAAAGCGCCACGCTTCCCGAAGGGAGAAAGGCGGACAGGTATCCGGTAAGCGGCAGGGTCGGAACA
GGAGAGCGCACGAGGGAGCTTCCAGGGGGAAACGCCTGGTATCTTTATAGTCCTGTCGGGTTTCGCCACC
TCTGACTTGAGCGTCGATTTTTGTGATGCTCGTCAGGGGGGCGGAGCCTATGGAAAAACGCCAGCAACGC
GGCCTTTTTACGGTTCCTGGCCTTTTGCTGGCCTTTTGCTCACATGTTCTTTCCTGCGTTATCCCCTGAT
TCTGTGGATAACCGTATTACCGCCTTTGAGTGAGCTGATACCGCTCGCCGCAGCCGAACGACCGAGCGCA
GCGAGTCAGTGAGCGAGGAAGCGGAAGAGCGCCCAATACGCAAACCGCCTCTCCCCGCGCGTTGGCCGAT
TCATTAATGCAGCTGGCACGACAGGTTTCCCGACTGGAAAGCGGGCAGTGAGCGCAACGCAATTAATGTG
AGTTAGCTCACTCATTAGGCACCCCAGGCTTTACACTTTATGCTTCCGGCTCGTATGTTGTGTGGAATTG
TGAGCGGATAACAATTTCACACAGGAAACAGCTATGACCATGATTACGCCAAGCGCGCAATTAACCCTCA
CTAAAGGGAACAAAAGCTGGAGCTGCAAGCTTAATGTAGTCTTATGCAATACTCTTGTAGTCTTGCAACA
TGGTAACGATGAGTTAGCAACATGCCTTACAAGGAGAGAAAAAGCACCGTGCATGCCGATTGGTGGAAGT
AAGGTGGTACGATCGTGCCTTATTAGGAAGGCAACAGACGGGTCTGACATGGATTGGACGAACCACTGAA
TTGCCGCATTGCAGAGATATTGTATTTAAGTGCCTAGCTCGATACATAAACGGGTCTCTCTGGTTAGACC
AGATCTGAGCCTGGGAGCTCTCTGGCTAACTAGGGAACCCACTGCTTAAGCCTCAATAAAGCTTGCCTTG
AGTGCTTCAAGTAGTGTGTGCCCGTCTGTTGTGTGACTCTGGTAACTAGAGATCCCTCAGACCCTTTTAG
TCAGTGTGGAAAATCTCTAGCAGTGGCGCCCGAACAGGGACTTGAAAGCGAAAGGGAAACCAGAGGAGCT
CTCTCGACGCAGGACTCGGCTTGCTGAAGCGCGCACGGCAAGAGGCGAGGGGCGGCGACTGGTGAGTACG
CCAAAAATTTTGACTAGCGGAGGCTAGAAGGAGAGAGATGGGTGCGAGAGCGTCAGTATTAAGCGGGGGA
GAATTAGATCGCGATGGGAAAAAATTCGGTTAAGGCCAGGGGGAAAGAAAAAATATAAATTAAAACATAT
AGTATGGGCAAGCAGGGAGCTAGAACGATTCGCAGTTAATCCTGGCCTGTTAGAAACATCAGAAGGCTGT
AGACAAATACTGGGACAGCTACAACCATCCCTTCAGACAGGATCAGAAGAACTTAGATCATTATATAATA
CAGTAGCAACCCTCTATTGTGTGCATCAAAGGATAGAGATAAAAGACACCAAGGAAGCTTTAGACAAGAT
AGAGGAAGAGCAAAACAAAAGTAAGACCACCGCACAGCAAGCGGCCGCTGATCTTCAGACCTGGAGGAGG
AGATATGAGGGACAATTGGAGAAGTGAATTATATAAATATAAAGTAGTAAAAATTGAACCATTAGGAGTA
GCACCCACCAAGGCAAAGAGAAGAGTGGTGCAGAGAGAAAAAAGAGCAGTGGGAATAGGAGCTTTGTTCC
TTGGGTTCTTGGGAGCAGCAGGAAGCACTATGGGCGCAGCGTCAATGACGCTGACGGTACAGGCCAGACA
ATTATTGTCTGGTATAGTGCAGCAGCAGAACAATTTGCTGAGGGCTATTGAGGCGCAACAGCATCTGTTG
CAACTCACAGTCTGGGGCATCAAGCAGCTCCAGGCAAGAATCCTGGCTGTGGAAAGATACCTAAAGGATC
AACAGCTCCTGGGGATTTGGGGTTGCTCTGGAAAACTCATTTGCACCACTGCTGTGCCTTGGAATGCTAG
TTGGAGTAATAAATCTCTGGAACAGATTTGGAATCACACGACCTGGATGGAGTGGGACAGAGAAATTAAC
AATTACACAAGCTTAATACACTCCTTAATTGAAGAATCGCAAAACCAGCAAGAAAAGAATGAACAAGAAT
TATTGGAATTAGATAAATGGGCAAGTTTGTGGAATTGGTTTAACATAACAAATTGGCTGTGGTATATAAA
ATTATTCATAATGATAGTAGGAGGCTTGGTAGGTTTAAGAATAGTTTTTGCTGTACTTTCTATAGTGAAT
AGAGTTAGGCAGGGATATTCACCATTATCGTTTCAGACCCACCTCCCAACCCCGAGGGGACCCATGCATT
GCATCTCAATTAGTCAGCAACCAGGTGTGGAAAGTCCCCAGGCTCCCCAGCAGGCAGAAGTATGCAAAGC
ATGCGTCTCAATTAGTCAGCAACCATAGTCCCGCCCCTAACTCCGCCCATCCCGCCCCTAACTCCGCCCA
GTTCCGCCCATTCTCCGCCCCATGGCTGACTAATTTTTTTTATTTATGCAGAGGCCGAGGCCGCCTCGGC
CTCTGAGCTATTCCAGAAGTAGTGAGGAGGCTTTTTTGGAGGCCTAGGCTTTTGCAAAAAGCTTTCTAGA
GGTACCACCGGAGCTTACCATGACCGAGTACAAGCCCACGGTGCGCCTCGCCACCCGCGACGACGTCCCC
AGGGCCGTACGCACCCTCGCCGCCGCGTTCGCCGACTACCCCGCCACGCGCCACACCGTCGATCCGGACC
GCCACATCGAGCGGGTCACCGAGCTGCAAGAACTCTTCCTCACGCGCGTCGGGCTCGACATCGGCAAGGT
GTGGGTCGCGGACGACGGCGCCGCCGTGGCGGTCTGGACCACGCCGGAGAGCGTCGAAGCGGGGGCGGTG
TTCGCCGAGATCGGCCCGCGCATGGCCGAGTTGAGCGGTTCCCGGCTGGCCGCGCAGCAACAGATGGAAG
GCCTCCTGGCGCCGCACCGGCCCAAGGAGCCCGCGTGGTTCCTGGCCACCGTCGGCGTCTCGCCCGACCA
CCAGGGCAAGGGTCTGGGCAGCGCCGTCGTGCTCCCCGGAGTGGAGGCGGCCGAGCGCGCCGGGGTGCCC
GCCTTCCTGGAGACCTCCGCGCCCCGCAACCTCCCCTTCTACGAGCGGCTCGGCTTCACCGTCACCGCCG
ACGTCGAGGTGCCCGAAGGACCGCGCACCTGGTGCATGACCCGCAAGCCCGGTGCCAGTTAACGAATTCT
AGATCTTGAGACAAATGGCAGTATTCATCCACAATTTTAAAAGAAAAGGGGGGATTGGGGGGTACAGTGC
AGGGGAAAGAATAGTAGACATAATAGCAACAGACATACAAACTAAAGAATTACAAAAACAAATTACAAAA
ATTCAAAATTTTCGGGTTTATTACAGGGACAGCAGAGATCCACTTTGGCGCCGGCTCGAGGCCTGCAGGT
GCAAAGATGGATAAAGTTTTAAACAGAGAGGAATCTTTGCAGCTAATGGACCTTCTAGGTCTTGAAAGGA
GTGGGAATT
