>Addgene plasmid #142464 | TFORF0147 | depositor partial sequence | sequence record 279530 | Insert
ACCGCCACCATGGCGCTCACCAGCTTTTTACCTGCACCTACTCAGCTATCTCAGGACCAGCTTGAGGCTG
AAGAAAAGGCAAGATCCCAGAGATCACGGCAGACCTCACTGGTCTCCTCCCGAAGAGAACCTCCCCCGTA
CGGATACCGGAAAGGCTGGATACCTCGGTTATTAGAGGATTTTGGAGATGGAGGTGCTTTTCCAGAGATC
CATGTGGCCCAGTATCCACTGGATATGGGACGAAAGAAAAAAATGTCGAATGCGCTGGCCATTCAGGTGG
ATTCTGAAGGAAAAATTAAATATGATGCAATTGCTCGACAAGGACAGTCAAAAGACAAGGTCATTTATAG
CAAATACACTGACCTGGTTCCAAAGGAGGTTATGAATGCAGATGATCCAGACCTGCAAAGGCCCGATGAA
GAAGCTATTAAAGAGATAACAGAAAAGACAAGAGTAGCCTTAGAAAAATCTGTATCACAGAAGGTCGCCG
CAGCCATGCCAGTTCGAGCAGCTGACAAATTGGCTCCTGCTCAGTATATCCGATACACACCATCTCAGCA
AGGAGTGGCATTCAACTCTGGAGCTAAACAGAGGGTTATTCGGATGGTAGAAATGCAGAAAGATCCAATG
GAGCCTCCAAGGTTCAAGATTAATAAGAAAATTCCCCGGGGACCACCTTCTCCTCCTGCGCCTGTCATGC
ATTCTCCTAGCCGAAAGATGACTGTAAAGGAACAACAAGAGTGGAAGATTCCTCCTTGTATTTCTAACTG
GAAAAATGCAAAGGGTTATACAATTCCATTAGACAAACGTCTGGCTGCTGATGGAAGAGGACTACAGACA
GTACACATAAATGAAAATTTCGCCAAATTGGCAGAAGCCCTCTACATTGCTGATCGGAAGGCTCGTGAAG
CTGTGGAAATGCGTGCCCAAGTAGAGAGAAAAATGGCTCAGAAAGAAAAGGAAAAACATGAAGAGAAACT
TAGAGAAATGGCCCAGAAAGCCAGGGAGAGAAGAGCTGGGATCAAAACTCATGTGGAAAAAGAGGATGGG
GAGGCACGTGAGAGGGATGAAATCCGGCATGACAGGCGAAAAGAGAGACAGCATGACCGGAATCTTTCCA
GGGCAGCTCCTGATAAGAGGTCGAAACTTCAGAGAAATGAAAATCGGGATATCAGTGAAGTTATTGCTCT
CGGTGTTCCTAATCCTCGGACTTCCAATGAAGTTCAGTATGACCAAAGGCTCTTCAACCAATCCAAGGGT
ATGGACAGTGGATTTGCAGGTGGAGAAGATGAAATTTATAATGTTTATGATCAAGCCTGGAGAGGTGGTA
AAGATATGGCCCAGAGTATTTATAGGCCCAGTAAAAATCTGGACAAGGACATGTATGGTGATGACCTAGA
AGCCAGAATAAAGACCAACAGGTGCCAAGCCATACAACTCAATTTCAGTGTTTACACTGGTGAAAGCAAA
GTAGTTCATAGTTTTTTCTCCTTTTCCTTAGATTTGTTCCCGACAAGGAGTTTTCTGGTTCAGACCGTAG
ACAGAGAGGCCGAGAAGGACCAGTGCAGTTTGAGGAAGATCCTTTTGGTTTGGACAAGTTTTTGGAAGAA
GCCAAACAGCATGGTGGCTCTAAAAGACCCTCAGATAGCAGCCGCCCCAAGGAACACGAGCATGAAGGCA
AGAAGAGGAGGAAGGAATAGGCACAGGTCTCTCCAAAGTGAATAGTAATGAACTAGTCCGTAACTTGAAA
GTATTTCGATTTCTTGGCTTTATATATCTTGTGGAAAGGACGACGTCCGTCGTTTCACCTGTACTAC
