>Addgene plasmid #142464 | TFORF0147 | depositor partial sequence | sequence record 279531 | Barcode
CGTCCGTCGTTTCACCTGTACTAC
